>Addgene plasmid #152145 | pGBW-m4133517 | depositor full sequence | sequence record 295157 | Full Sequence
CACCATGGCCGAAAATGTCACTGGCTTATTTAAGGATTGCAGTAAAGTGATCACAGGGTTGCACCCGACC
CAAGCGCCTACGCATCTTTCAGTAGACACCAAGTTCAAAACTGAGGGACTCTGTGTGGACATACCAGGTA
TTCCCAAGGATATGACATACAGACGCCTGATCTCGATGATGGGCTTCAAGATGAACTATCAGGTTAACGG
TTACCCCAATATGTTTATTACCCGAGAGGAAGCTATCCGGCACGTGCGTGCCTGGATAGGGTTTGACGTC
GAGGGCTGTCATGCAACTAGGGAAGCTGTAGGAACAAATCTGCCACTGCAACTCGGCTTCTCTACCGGAG
TCAACCTAGTTGCCGTGCCTACCGGGTATGTGGATACACCAAACAATACTGATTTTAGCAGAGTCTCCGC
AAAACCCCCTCCCGGGGACCAGTTCAAACACTTGATCCCCCTGATGTACAAGGGTTTACCATGGAACGTG
GTGCGGATTAAAATAGTTCAGATGCTCAGCGACACACTGAAGAATTTAAGTGATAGAGTTGTGTTTGTAC
TTTGGGCCCATGGCTTCGAGCTGACCTCTATGAAGTATTTCGTTAAAATTGGACCCGAACGAACGTGCTG
CCTGTGTGACCGGAGGGCGACGTGTTTCTCAACTGCTTCCGATACCTATGCCTGCTGGCACCATAGCATC
GGCTTTGATTACGTGTACAACCCTTTTATGATTGACGTGCAGCAGTGGGGATTCACTGGGAACCTACAGT
CGAATCACGATCTTTACTGTCAGGTCCATGGGAACGCACACGTTGCTAGCTGCGACGCAATCATGACACG
TTGCCTTGCTGTCCACGAGTGTTTTGTGAAACGAGTGGACTGGACTATTGAGTATCCTATCATTGGCGAC
GAACTGAAGATAAATGCGGCTTGTAGGAAGGTGCAGCATATGGTCGTCAAAGCCGCCCTCTTAGCTGATA
AGTTCCCGGTCCTGCACGATATTGGCAATCCAAAGGCCATCAAATGCGTACCCCAGGCAGATGTTGAGTG
GAAGTTTTACGACGCGCAACCATGCTCCGATAAGGCCTATAAAATCGAAGAGCTCTTCTACAGTTATGCC
ACCCATTCTGACAAGTTTACCGACGGTGTGTGTTTGTTTTGGAATTGCAACGTGGATCGCTACCCTGCAA
ACTCTATCGTTTGTCGCTTCGACACACGCGTATTGTCCAATCTGAATCTACCCGGATGCGACGGAGGTTC
ACTGTATGTGAACAAGCACGCCTTCCACACCCCCGCATTCGATAAATCCGCCTTTGTCAACCTTAAACAA
TTACCTTTCTTTTACTACAGCGACTCTCCTTGCGAATCCCATGGAAAGCAAGTAGTGAGTGATATCGATT
ACGTCCCACTCAAAAGTGCAACATGTATTACGAGATGCAATCTCGGTGGTGCAGTCTGTAGACACCATGC
CAATGAATATCGGCTGTATTTGGACGCCTATAACATGATGATTTCAGCTGGCTTCTCTCTTTGGGTTTAC
AAGCAGTTTGACACGTATAATCTGTGGAACACCTTTACAAGGCTGCAAGAAAACCTTTACTTTCAGTCGA
AGAGGCGATGGAAAAAGAATTTTATCGCGGTGAGTGCAGCCAACAGATTCAAAAAGATATCCTCGTCTGG
TGCCCTCTAAGCTAGCTTGACTGACTGAGATACAGCGTACCTTCAGCTCACAGACATGATAAGATACATT
GATGAGTTTGGACAAACCACAACTAGAATGCAGTGAAAAAAATGCTTTATTTGTGAAATTTGTGATGCTA
TTGCTTTATTTGTAACCATTATAAGCTGCAATAAACAAGTTAACAACAACAATTGCATTCATTTTATGTT
TCAGGTTCAGGGGGAGGTGTGGGAGGTTTTTTAAAGCAAGTAAAACCTCTACAAATGTGGTATTGGCCCA
TCTCTATCGGTATCGTAGCATAACCCCTTGGGGCCTCTAAACGGGTCTTGAGGGGTTTTTTGTGCCCCTC
GGGCCGGATTGCTATCTACCGGCATTGGCGCAGAAAAAAATGCCTGATGCGACGCTGCGCGTCTTATACT
CCCACATATGCCAGATTCAGCAACGGATACGGCTTCCCCAACTTGCCCACTTCCATACGTGTCCTCCTTA
CCAGAAATTTATCCTTAAGGTCGTCAGCTATCCTGCAGGCGATCTCTCGATTTCGATCAAGACATTCCTT
TAATGGTCTTTTCTGGACACCACTAGGGGTCAGAAGTAGTTCATCAAACTTTCTTCCCTCCCTAATCTCA
TTGGTTACCTTGGGCTATCGAAACTTAATTAACCAGTCAAGTCAGCTACTTGGCGAGATCGACTTGTCTG
GGTTTCGACTACGCTCAGAATTGCGTCAGTCAAGTTCGATCTGGTCCTTGCTATTGCACCCGTTCTCCGA
TTACGAGTTTCATTTAAATCATGTGAGCAAAAGGCCAGCAAAAGGCCAGGAACCGTAAAAAGGCCGCGTT
GCTGGCGTTTTTCCATAGGCTCCGCCCCCCTGACGAGCATCACAAAAATCGACGCTCAAGTCAGAGGTGG
CGAAACCCGACAGGACTATAAAGATACCAGGCGTTTCCCCCTGGAAGCTCCCTCGTGCGCTCTCCTGTTC
CGACCCTGCCGCTTACCGGATACCTGTCCGCCTTTCTCCCTTCGGGAAGCGTGGCGCTTTCTCATAGCTC
ACGCTGTAGGTATCTCAGTTCGGTGTAGGTCGTTCGCTCCAAGCTGGGCTGTGTGCACGAACCCCCCGTT
CAGCCCGACCGCTGCGCCTTATCCGGTAACTATCGTCTTGAGTCCAACCCGGTAAGACACGACTTATCGC
CACTGGCAGCAGCCACTGGTAACAGGATTAGCAGAGCGAGGTATGTAGGCGGTGCTACAGAGTTCTTGAA
GTGGTGGCCTAACTACGGCTACACTAGAAGAACAGTATTTGGTATCTGCGCTCTGCTGAAGCCAGTTACC
TTCGGAAAAAGAGTTGGTAGCTCTTGATCCGGCAAACAAACCACCGCTGGTAGCGGTGGTTTTTTTGTTT
GCAAGCAGCAGATTACGCGCAGAAAAAAAGGATCTCAAGAAGATCCTTTGATCTTTTCTACGGGGTCTGA
CGCTCAGTGGAACGAAAACTCACGTTAAGGGATTTTGGTCATGAGATTATCAAAAAGGATCTTCACCTAG
ATCCTTTTAAATTAAAAATGAAGTTTTAAATCAATCTAAAGTATATATGAGTAAACTTGGTCTGACAGTT
ACCAATGCTTAATCAGTGAGGCACCTATCTCAGCGATCTGTCTATTTCGTTCATCCATAGTTGCATTTAA
ATTTCCGAACTCTCCAAGGCCCTCGTCGGAAAATCTTCAAACCTTTCGTCCGATCCATCTTGCAGGCTAC
CTCTCGAACGAACTATCGCAAGTCTCTTGGCCGGCCTTGCGCCTTGGCTATTGCTTGGCAGCGCCTATCG
CCAGGTATTACTCCAATCCCGAATATCCGAGATCGGGATCACCCGAGAGAAGTTCAACCTACATCCTCAA
TCCCGATCTATCCGAGATCCGAGGAATATCGAAATCGGGGCGCGCCTGGTGTACCGAGAACGATCCTCTC
AGTGCGAGTCTCGACGATCCATATCGTTGCTTGGCAGTCAGCCAGTCGGAATCCAGCTTGGGACCCAGGA
AGTCCAATCGTCAGATATTGTACTCAAGCCTGGTCACGGCAGCGTACCGATCTGTTTAAACCTAGATATT
GATAGTCTGATCGGTCAACGTATAATCGAGTCCTAGCTTTTGCAAACATCTATCAAGAGACAGGATCAGC
AGGAGGCTTTCGCATGAGTATTCAACATTTCCGTGTCGCCCTTATTCCCTTTTTTGCGGCATTTTGCCTT
CCTGTTTTTGCTCACCCAGAAACGCTGGTGAAAGTAAAAGATGCTGAAGATCAGTTGGGTGCGCGAGTGG
GTTACATCGAACTGGATCTCAACAGCGGTAAGATCCTTGAGAGTTTTCGCCCCGAAGAACGCTTTCCAAT
GATGAGCACTTTTAAAGTTCTGCTATGTGGCGCGGTATTATCCCGTATTGACGCCGGGCAAGAGCAACTC
GGTCGCCGCATACACTATTCTCAGAATGACTTGGTTGAGTATTCACCAGTCACAGAAAAGCATCTTACGG
ATGGCATGACAGTAAGAGAATTATGCAGTGCTGCCATAACCATGAGTGATAACACTGCGGCCAACTTACT
TCTGACAACGATTGGAGGACCGAAGGAGCTAACCGCTTTTTTGCACAACATGGGGGATCATGTAACTCGC
CTTGATCGTTGGGAACCGGAGCTGAATGAAGCCATACCAAACGACGAGCGTGACACCACGATGCCTGTAG
CAATGGCAACAACCTTGCGTAAACTATTAACTGGCGAACTACTTACTCTAGCTTCCCGGCAACAGTTGAT
AGACTGGATGGAGGCGGATAAAGTTGCAGGACCACTTCTGCGCTCGGCCCTTCCGGCTGGCTGGTTTATT
GCTGATAAATCTGGAGCCGGTGAGCGTGGGTCTCGCGGTATCATTGCAGCACTGGGGCCAGATGGTAAGC
CCTCCCGTATCGTAGTTATCTACACGACGGGGAGTCAGGCAACTATGGATGAACGAAATAGACAGATCGC
TGAGATAGGTGCCTCACTGATTAAGCATTGGTAACCGATTCTAGGTGCATTGGCGCAGAAAAAAATGCCT
GATGCGACGCTGCGCGTCTTATACTCCCACATATGCCAGATTCAGCAACGGATACGGCTTCCCCAACTTG
CCCACTTCCATACGTGTCCTCCTTACCAGAAATTTATCCTTAAGATCCCGAATCGTTTAAACTCGACTCT
GGCTCTATCGAATCTCCGTCGTTTCGAGCTTACGCGAACAGCCGTGGCGCTCATTTGCTCGTCGGGCATC
GAATCTCGTCAGCTATCGTCAGCTTACCTTTTTGGCAGCGATCGCGGCTCCCGACATCTTGGACCATTAG
CTCCACAGGTATCTTCTTCCCTCTAGTGGTCATAACAGCAGCTTCAGCTACCTCTCAATTCAAAAAACCC
CTCAAGACCCGTTTAGAGGCCCCAAGGGGTTATGCTATCAATCGTTGCGTTACACACACAAAAAACCAAC
ACACATCCATCTTCGATGGATAGCGATTTTATTATCTAACTGCTGATCGAGTGTAGCCAGATCTAGTAAT
CAATTACGGGGTCATTAGTTCATAGCCCATATATGGAGTTCCGCGTTACATAACTTACGGTAAATGGCCC
GCCTGGCTGACCGCCCAACGACCCCCGCCCATTGACGTCAATAATGACGTATGTTCCCATAGTAACGCCA
ATAGGGACTTTCCATTGACGTCAATGGGTGGAGTATTTACGGTAAACTGCCCACTTGGCAGTACATCAAG
TGTATCATATGCCAAGTACGCCCCCTATTGACGTCAATGACGGTAAATGGCCCGCCTGGCATTATGCCCA
GTACATGACCTTATGGGACTTTCCTACTTGGCAGTACATCTACGTATTAGTCATCGCTATTACCATGCTG
ATGCGGTTTTGGCAGTACATCAATGGGCGTGGATAGCGGTTTGACTCACGGGGATTTCCAAGTCTCCACC
CCATTGACGTCAATGGGAGTTTGTTTTGGCACCAAAATCAACGGGACTTTCCAAAATGTCGTAACAACTC
CGCCCCATTGACGCAAATGGGCGGTAGGCGTGTACGGTGGGAGGTCTATATAAGCAGAGCTGGTTTAGTG
AACCGTCAGATCAGATCTTTGTCGATCCTACCATCCACTCGACACACCCGCCAGCGGCCGC
Features (pLannotate 1.2.2; 17 found; start..end, strand, type, name):
   1616..1632    +  CDS            CBP (fragment): calmodulin-binding peptide derived from skeletal muscle myosin light chain kinase; binds calmodulin with nanomolar affinity in the presence of calcium
   1740..1861    -  polyA_signal   SV40 poly(A) signal: SV40 polyadenylation signal
   1884..1953    -  CDS            large T antigen (fragment): large T antigen from SV40 (simian virus 40)
   1976..2022    +  terminator     T7 terminator: transcription terminator for bacteriophage T7 RNA polymerase
   2052..2188    +  terminator     rrnG terminator: transcription terminator from the E. coli ribosomal RNA rrnG operon (Albrechtsen et al., 1991)
   2233..2304    +  misc_feature   3' β-globin insulator: insulator downstream of the human β-globin locus (Farrell et al., 2002)
   2530..3118    -  rep_origin     ori: high-copy-number ColE1/pMB1/pBR322/pUC origin of replication
   3290..3354    -  CDS            bla(M) (fragment): β-lactamase lacking the signal sequence; bla(M); allows cytosolic expression of β-lactamase
   3864..4724    +  CDS            AmpR: β-lactamase; bla; confers resistance to ampicillin, carbenicillin, and related antibiotics
   4737..4873    +  terminator     rrnG terminator: transcription terminator from the E. coli ribosomal RNA rrnG operon (Albrechtsen et al., 1991)
   5025..5096    +  misc_feature   5' β-globin insulator: insulator upstream of the human β-globin locus (Farrell et al., 2002)
   5101..5147    -  terminator     T7 terminator: transcription terminator for bacteriophage T7 RNA polymerase
   5165..5213    -  polyA_signal   poly(A) signal: synthetic polyadenylation signal
   5294..5597    +  enhancer       CMV enhancer: human cytomegalovirus immediate early enhancer
   5670..5687    -  promoter       CMV promoter (fragment): human cytomegalovirus (CMV) immediate early promoter
   5750..5801    +  promoter       CMVd2 promoter: truncated human cytomegalovirus (CMV) immediate early promoter that yields moderately reduced expression relative to the full-length promoter
   5867..1603    +  CDS            rep (fragment) (across the origin): R1AB_SARS2 - Experimental evidence at protein level: Swiss-Prot protein existence level 1. [2'-O-methyltransferase]: Methyltransferase that mediates mRNA cap 2'-O-ribose methylation to the 5'-cap structure of viral mRNAs. N7-methyl guanosine cap is a prerequisite for binding of nsp16. Therefore plays an essential role in viral mRNAs cap methylation which is essential to evade immune system. From Severe acute respiratory syndrome coronavirus 2 (2019-nCoV) (SARS-CoV-2).
