[The description below was written by a language model from this plasmid's Addgene catalogue record and pLannotate feature annotations shown in this document.]
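Description:
pGBW-m4133517 is a mammalian expression plasmid built on the pTwist_CMV_6 backbone that carries the wild-type coding sequence for the SARS-CoV-2 3'-to-5' exonuclease, a mature cleavage product of the ORF1ab replicase polyprotein (commonly known as nsp14). The full sequence is about 5.9 kb, with an insert of roughly 1.6 kb. In bacteria the plasmid is maintained through a high-copy ColE1/pUC-type origin and selected with ampicillin via a β-lactamase (AmpR) gene.

The feature table places the viral open reading frame across the sequence origin, annotated as a fragment of the SARS-CoV-2 replicase polyprotein. The functional text attached to that hit describes the 2'-O-methyltransferase, which reflects the generic polyprotein database entry rather than the segment named in the catalogue record. Expression is driven by the human cytomegalovirus immediate early enhancer and promoter elements located just upstream. According to the record the protein carries a C-terminal, backbone-encoded TEV-cleavable calmodulin-binding peptide (CBP) tag. The annotation detects a short CBP fragment immediately after the ORF, but the TEV site is not annotated separately. An SV40 polyadenylation signal lies downstream of the tag, although it is annotated on the opposite strand. The expression unit is bracketed by β-globin insulator elements, T7 and rrnG transcription terminators and a synthetic poly(A) signal upstream of the enhancer, an arrangement that typically shields a cassette from read-through transcription originating in the backbone.

The construct is suited to transient expression of the exonuclease in mammalian cells. The CBP tag permits calcium-dependent capture on calmodulin resin and can be removed with TEV protease, which is useful for purification or interaction studies.
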