Addgene plasmid #152145: pGBW-m4133517
Purpose: Mammalian expression plasmid for SARS-CoV-2 3'-to-5' exonuclease
Depositing lab: Ginkgo Bioworks & Benjie Chen. Depositing organization: Ginkgo Bioworks.
Backbone
  Vector backbone: pTwist_CMV_6
  Backbone size w/o insert (bp): 4180
  Vector type: Mammalian Expression
Growth in bacteria
  Bacterial resistance: Ampicillin, 100 μg/mL
  Growth temperature: 37°C
  Growth strain: DH5alpha
  Copy number: High Copy
Gene/Insert
  Gene/Insert name: SARS-CoV-2 3'-to-5' exonuclease
  Species: Severe acute respiratory syndrome coronavirus 2
  Insert size (bp): 1580
  Mutation: wt
  Entrez Gene: ORF1ab (a.k.a. GU280_gp01)
  Promoter: CMV
  Tag / fusion protein: Cleavable TEV;CBP (C terminal on backbone)
  Cloning method: Unknown
Resource information
  A portion of this plasmid was derived from a plasmid made by: GinkgoBioworks
Depositor comments: NCBI reference sequence: YP_009725309.1
How to cite: pGBW-m4133517 was a gift from Ginkgo Bioworks & Benjie Chen (Addgene plasmid # 152145 ; http://n2t.net/addgene:152145 ; RRID:Addgene_152145)
